>Addgene plasmid #213045 | pSplit-SWITCHER2-TF1-dsRED | addgene full sequence | sequence record 434023 | Addgene NGS Result
AGGTCACGGTCTCGAAGCCGCGGTGCGGGTGCCAGGGCGTGCCCTTGGGCTCCCCGGGCGCGTACTCCAC
CTCACCCATCTGGTACCCGTTACATAACTTACGGTAAATGGCCCGCCTGGCTGACCGCCCAACGACCCCC
GCCCATTGACGTCAATAGTAACGCCAATAGGGACTTTCCATTGACGTCAATGGGTGGAGTATTTACGGTA
AACTGCCCACTTGGCAGTACATCAAGTGTATCATATGCCAAGTACGCCCCCTATTGACGTCAATGACGGT
AAATGGCCCGCCTGGCATTGTGCCCAGTACATGACCTTATGGGACTTTCCTACTTGGCAGTACATCTACG
TATTAGTCATCGCTATTACCATGGTCGAGGTGAGCCCCACGTTCTGCTTCACTCTCCCCATCTCCCCCCC
CTCCCCACCCCCAATTTTGTATTTATTTATTTTTTAATTATTTTGTGCAGCGATGGGGGCGGGGGGGGGG
GGGGGGGGCGCCCCGGGGGGGGGGGGCGGGGGCGGGGCGGGGGGGGGGGGTGCGGGGGCGGCCAATCAGG
GCGGCGCCCCCCGAAAGTTGCCTTTTATGGCGAGGCGGCGGCGGCGGCGGCCCTATAAAAAGCGAAGCGC
GCGGCGGGCGGGAGTCGCTGCGCGCTGCCTTCGCCCCGTGCCCCGCTCCGCCGCCGCCTCGCGCCGCCCG
CCCCGGCTCTGACTGACCGCGTTACTCCCACAGGTGAGCGGGCGGGACGGCCCTTCTCCTCCGGGCTGTA
ATTAGCTGAGCAAGAGGTAAGGGTTTAAGGGATGGTTGGTTGGTGGGGTATTAATGTTTAATTACCTGGA
GCACCTGCCTGAAATCACTTTTTTTCAGGTTGGACCGGTGTAATACGACTCACTATAGGGAAGCTTCCGT
ATACAACCTACTACCTCATAACATATGATATCGATAACTTCGTATAGCATACATTATACGAAGTTATCCG
CGGCCCCGAATTCTTTCTCTGGCCTAACTGGCCGGTACCTCGAGAATGGTGTTGCCGCGCCATCTGCCAC
CAGCCAGCTATCAACTCGCGCCCTGGAAGGGATTTTTGAAGCAACTCATCGATTGATTTACGGCGCTAAG
GATGACTCTGGTCAGAGATACCTGGCCTGGTCTGGACACAGTGCCCGTGTCGGAGCCGCGCGAGATATGG
CCCGCGCTGGAGTTTCAATACCGGAGATCATGCAAGCTGGTGGCTGGACCAATGTAAATATTGTCATGAA
CTATATCCGTAACCTGGATAGTGAAACAGGGGCAATGGTGCGCCTGCTGGAAGATGGCGATTAAGAGCTC
GAATTAATTCATCGATGATGATCCAGACATGATAAGATACATTGATGAGTTTGGACAAACCACAACTAGA
ATGCAGTGAAAAAAATGCTTTATTTGTGAAATTTGTGATGCTATTGCTTTATTTGTAACCATTATAAGCT
GCAATAAACAAGTTAACAACAACAATTGCATTCATTTTATGTTTCAGGTTCAGGGGGAGGTGTGGGAGGT
TTTTTAATGAGGTAGTAGGTTGTATACGGAGCTTCCAGTTTAGCCGTCGAGCCAGTTTAGCCATCGACAT
AACTTCGTATAGCATACATTATACGAAGTTATACTAGTGATATCCATGGCCTCCTCCGAGAACGTCATCA
CCGAGTTCATGCGCTTCAAGGTGCGCATGGAGGGCACCGTGAACGGCCACGAGTTCGAGATCGAGGGCGA
GGGCGAGGGCCGCCCCTACGAGGGCCACAACACCGTGAAGCTGAAGGTGACCAAGGGCGGCCCCCTGCCC
TTCGCCTGGGACATCCTGTCCCCCCAGTTCCAGTACGGCTCCAAGGTGTACGTGAAGCACCCCGCCGACA
TCCCCGACTACAAGAAGCTGTCCTTCCCCGAGGGCTTCAAGTGGGAGCGCGTGATGAACTTCGAGGACGG
CGGCGTGGCGACCGTGACCCAGGACTCCTCCCTGCAGGACGGCTGCTTCATCTACAAGGTGAAGTTCATC
GGCGTGAACTTCCCCTCCGACGGCCCCGTGATGCAGAAGAAGACCATGGGCTGGGAGGCCTCCACCGAGC
GCCTGTACCCCCGCGACGGCGTGCTGAAGGGCGAGACCCACAAGGCCCTGAAGCTGAAGGACGGCGGCCA
CTACCTGGTGGAGTTCAAGTCCATCTACATGGCCAAGAAGCCCGTGCAGCTGCCCGGCTACTACTACGTG
GACGCCAAGCTGGACATCACCTCCCACAACGAGGACTACACCATCGTGGAGCAGTACGAGCGCACCGAGG
GCCGCCACCACCTGTTCCTGTAGCGGGATATCCGGGATTCGTCAGTAGGGTTGTAAAGGTTTTTCTTTTC
CTGAGAAAACAACCTTTTGTTTTCTCAGGTTTTGCTTTTTGGCCTTTCCCTAGCTTTAAAAAAAAAGGAC
GAAACACCACGCGTCTGGCCTAACTGGCCGGTACCTGGTATTGGACAGGCCGCAATAAAATATCTTTATT
TTCATTACATCTGTGTGTTGGTTTTTTGTGTGAATCGATAGTACTAACATACGCTCTCCATCAAAACAAA
ACGAAACAAAACAAACTAGCAAAATAGGCTGTCCCCAGTGCAAGTGCAGGTGCCAGAACATTTCTCTGGA
TCCTGCCATGTGTCCACTGAGCGCGGCCGCAGGAACCCCTAGTGATGGAGTTGGCCACTCCCTCTCTGCG
CGCTCGCTCGCTCACTGAGGCCGGGCGACCAAAGGTCGCCCGACGCCCGGGCTTTGCCCGGGCGGCCTCA
GTGAGCGAGCGAGCGCGCAGCTGCCTGCAGGGGCGCCTGATGCGGTATTTTCTCCTTACGCATCTGTGCG
GTATTTCACACCGCATA
[95 nt withheld, positions 2888-2982]
T
[46 nt withheld, positions 2984-3029]
C
[141 nt withheld, positions 3031-3171]
CCTTTGACGTTGGAGTCCACGTTCTTT
[37 nt withheld, positions 3199-3235]
ACTCTATCTCGGGCTATTCTTTTGATTTATAAGGGATTTTGCCGATTTCGGTCTATTGGTTAAAAAATGA
GCTGATTTAACAAAAATTTAACGCGAATTTTAACAAAATATTAACGTTTACAATTTTATGGTGCACTCTC
AGTACAATCTGCTCTGATGCCGCATAGTTAAGCCAGCCCCGACACCCGCCAACACCCGCTGACGCGCCCT
GACGGGCTTGTCTGCTCCCGGCATCCGCTTACAGACAAGCTGTGACCGTCTCCGGGAGCTGCATGTGTCA
GAGGTTTTCACCGTCATCACCGAAACGCGCGAGACGAAAGGGCCTCGTGATACGCCTATTTTTATAGGTT
AATGTCATGATAATAATGGTTTCTTAGACGTCAGGTGGCACTTTTCGGGGAAATGTGCGCGGAACCCCTA
TTTGTTTATTTTTCTAAATACATTCAAATATGTATCCGCTCATGAGACAATAACCCTGATAAATGCTTCA
ATAATATTGAAAAAGGAAGAGTATGAGTATTCAACATTTCCGTGTCGCCCTTATTCCCTTTTTTGCGGCA
TTTTGCCTTCCTGTTTTTGCTCACCCAGAAACGCTGGTGAAAGTAAAAGATGCTGAAGATCAGTTGGGTG
CACGAGTGGGTTACATCGAACTGGATCTCAACAGCGGTAAGATCCTTGAGAGTTTTCGCCCCGAAGAACG
TTTTCCAATGATGAGCACTTTTAAAGTTCTGCTATGTGGCGCGGTATTATCCCGTATTGACGCCGGGCAA
GAGCAACTCGGTCGCCGCATACACTATTCTCAGAATGACTTGGTTGAGTACTCACCAGTCACAGAAAAGC
ATCTTACGGATGGCATGACAGTAAGAGAATTATGCAGTGCTGCCATAACCATGAGTGATAACACTGCGGC
CAACTTACTTCTGACAACGATCGGAGGACCGAAGGAGCTAACCGCTTTTTTGCACAACATGGGGGATCAT
GTAACTCGCCTTGATCGTTGGGAACCGGAGCTGAATGAAGCCATACCAAACGACGAGCGTGACACCACGA
TGCCTGTAGCAATGGCAACAACGTTGCGCAAACTATTAACTGGCGAACTACTTACTCTAGCTTCCCGGCA
ACAATTAATAGACTGGATGGAGGCGGATAAAGTTGCAGGACCACTTCTGCGCTCGGCCCTTCCGGCTGGC
TGGTTTATTGCTGATAAATCTGGAGCCGGTGAGCGTGGAAGCCGCGGTATCATTGCAGCACTGGGGCCAG
ATGGTAAGCCCTCCCGTATCGTAGTTATCTACACGACGGGGAGTCAGGCAACTATGGATGAACGAAATAG
ACAGATCGCTGAGATAGGTGCCTCACTGATTAAGCATTGGTAACTGTCAGACCAAGTTTACTCATATATA
CTTTAGATTGATTTAAAACTTCATTTTTAATTTAAAAGGATCTAGGTGAAGATCCTTTTTGATAATCTCA
TGACCAAAATCCCTTAACGTGAGTTTTCGTTCCACTGAGCGTCAGACCCCGTAGAAAAGATCAAAGGATC
TTCTTGAGATCCTTTTTTTCTGCGCGTAATCTGCTGCTTGCAAACAAAAAAACCACCGCTACCAGCGGTG
GTTTGTTTGCCGGATCAAGAGCTACCAACTCTTTTTCCGAAGGTAACTGGCTTCAGCAGAGCGCAGATAC
CAAATACTGTTCTTCTAGTGTAGCCGTAGTTAGGCCACCACTTCAAGAACTCTGTAGCACCGCCTACATA
CCTCGCTCTGCTAATCCTGTTACCAGTGGCTGCTGCCAGTGGCGATAAGTCGTGTCTTACCGGGTTGGAC
TCAAGACGATAGTTACCGGATAAGGCGCAGCGGTCGGGCTGAACGGGGGGTTCGTGCACACAGCCCAGCT
TGGAGCGAACGACCTACACCGAACTGAGATACCTACAGCGTGAGCTATGAGAAAGCGCCACGCTTCCCGA
AGGGAGAAAGGCGGACAGGTATCCGGTAAGCGGCAGGGTCGGAACAGGAGAGCGCACGAGGGAGCTTCCA
GGGGGAAACGCCTGGTATCTTTATAGTCCTGTCGGGTTTCGCCACCTCTGACTTGAGCGTCGATTTTTGT
GATGCTCGTCAGGGGGGCGGAGCCTATGGAAAAACGCCAGCAACGCGGCCTTTTTACGGTTCCTGGCCTT
TTGCTGGCCTTTTGCTCACATGT
Features (pLannotate 1.2.2; 20 found; start..end, strand, type, name):
     11..80      +  protein_bind   attB: attB site for the φC31 integrase (Groth et al., 2000) phage φC31 integrase
     88..373     +  enhancer       CMV enhancer: human cytomegalovirus immediate early enhancer; contains an 18-bp deletion relative to the standard CMV enhancer
    524..540     +  promoter       chicken β-actin promoter (fragment): contains a 21-bp deletion relative to the standard chicken β-actin promoter
    641..868     +  intron         hybrid intron: hybrid between chicken β-actin (CBA) and minute virus of mice (MMV) introns (Gray et al., 2011)
    881..899     +  promoter       T7 promoter: promoter for bacteriophage T7 RNA polymerase
    944..977     +  protein_bind   loxP: Cre-mediated recombination occurs in the 8-bp core sequence (GCATACAT). Cre recombinase
   1025..1323    +  CDS            Cre (fragment): site-specific recombinase Cre is a site-specific recombinase from bacteriophage P1. Recombination occurs at loxP sequences.
   1350..1484    -  polyA_signal   SV40 poly(A) signal: SV40 polyadenylation signal
   1609..1642    +  protein_bind   loxP: Cre-mediated recombination occurs in the 8-bp core sequence (GCATACAT). Cre recombinase
   1656..2333    +  CDS            DsRed2: improved tetrameric variant of DsRed fluorescent protein mammalian codon-optimized
   2504..2552    +  polyA_signal   poly(A) signal: synthetic polyadenylation signal
   2566..2657    +  misc_feature   pause site: RNA polymerase II transcriptional pause signal from the human α2 globin gene
   2691..2831    +  repeat_region  AAV2 ITR: inverted terminal repeat of adeno-associated virus serotype 2 inverted
   2836..2887    -  misc_feature   bom (fragment): basis of mobility region from pBR322
   2906..3361    +  rep_origin     f1 ori (sequence partly withheld): f1 bacteriophage origin of replication; arrow indicates direction of (+) strand synthesis
   3362..3411    -  misc_feature   bom (fragment): basis of mobility region from pBR322
   3513..3548    -  CDS            rop (fragment): Rop protein, which maintains plasmids at low copy number; rop
   3643..3747    +  promoter       AmpR promoter: bla
   3748..4608    +  CDS            AmpR: β-lactamase; bla; confers resistance to ampicillin, carbenicillin, and related antibiotics
   4779..5367    +  rep_origin     ori: high-copy-number ColE1/pMB1/pBR322/pUC origin of replication
