[The description below was written by a language model from this plasmid's Addgene catalogue record and pLannotate feature annotations shown in this document.]
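Description:
pSplit-SWITCHER2-TF1-dsRED is a mammalian expression plasmid built on the pX330 backbone. It carries a CRISPR/Cas12a-inducible split-Cre cassette coupled to a DsRed reporter. It is propagated in E. coli through a high-copy ColE1/pUC-type origin and selected with ampicillin via the bla gene. An f1 phage origin and a single AAV2 inverted terminal repeat are also annotated as carry-overs from the parent vector. One ITR alone does not make this a packageable AAV genome. A φC31 attB site sits at the start of the cassette and could in principle support integrase-mediated insertion, although the record does not say this is its purpose.

Expression is driven by the CBh promoter, annotated as a CMV enhancer, a chicken β-actin promoter fragment and a hybrid CBA/MVM intron, followed by a T7 promoter that serves as a sequencing primer site. Downstream, two loxP sites in the same orientation flank a partial Cre coding sequence and an SV40 polyadenylation signal annotated on the opposite strand, forming the Lox-Stop-Lox unit. A mammalian codon-optimised DsRed2 gene follows, terminated by a synthetic poly(A) signal and an α2-globin transcriptional pause site. Before recombination the floxed segment should prevent DsRed2 expression. Once Cas12a activity triggers reconstitution of functional Cre, the floxed Cre fragment is excised, which turns on red fluorescence and removes that part of the recombinase.

The record does not define the Cas12a target sequence, what "TF1" refers to, or where the complementary Cre half resides. The insert field names the cassette "SWITCHER1" while the plasmid name says "SWITCHER2". The sequenced record is also slightly shorter than the stated vector size.
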