Addgene plasmid #213045: pSplit-SWITCHER2-TF1-dsRED
Purpose: A CRISPR/Cas12a-inducible Split-Cre construct with dsRED as a reporter after the Lox-Stop-Lox cassette
Depositing lab: Petr Bartunek. Depositing organization: Institute of Molecular Genetics of the Czech Academy of Sciences. Publication: SWITCHER, a CRISPR-inducible floxed wild-type Cre regulating CRISPR activity. Schuster B, Dobiasovska I, Curcic J, Pajer P, Borna S, Bartunek P. Commun Biol. 2025 Jul 2;8(1):982. doi: 10.1038/s42003-025-08427-8. PubMed 40596718.
Backbone
  Vector backbone: pX330
  Total vector size (bp): 5459
  Vector type: Mammalian Expression, CRISPR
Growth in bacteria
  Bacterial resistance: Ampicillin, 100 μg/mL
  Growth temperature: 37°C
  Growth strain: DH5alpha
  Copy number: High Copy
Gene/Insert
  Gene/Insert name: Split-SWITCHER1-TF1-dsRED
  Insert size (bp): 2447
  Promoter: CBh
  Cloning method: Gibson Cloning
  Sequencing primers: 5′ T7
Terms and licenses: Academic/Nonprofit Terms; Industry Terms: Not Available to Industry
How to cite: pSplit-SWITCHER2-TF1-dsRED was a gift from Petr Bartunek (Addgene plasmid # 213045 ; http://n2t.net/addgene:213045 ; RRID:Addgene_213045)
